>Addgene plasmid #84117 | pFGC5941DR5-PacI-ath-STTM390 | addgene full sequence | sequence record 167248 | Addgene NGS Result
ACGTTAAGCATGTAATAATTAACATGTAATGCATGACGTTATTTATGAGATGGGTTTTTATGATTAGAGT
CCCGCAATTATACATTTAATACGCGATAGAAAACAAAATATAGCGCGCAAACTAGGATAAATTATCGCGC
GCGGTGTCATCTATGTTACTAGATCGGGAATTAAACTATCAGTGTTTGACAGGATATATTGGCGGTTAAT
TAAGTTTGCAAGCAGCAGATTACGCGCAGAAAAAAAGGATCTCAAGGAGATCCTTTGGATCACAAAAAAA
AAGCCCGCTCATTAGGCGGGTTAAATTCCCGGGTACTGCAGCCGATTCATTAATGCAGGTTAACCTGGCT
TATCGAAATTAATACGACTCACTATAGGGAGACCGGCAGATCTGATCCCTACTCCAAAAATGTCAAAGAT
ACAGTCTCAGAAGATCAAAGGGCTATTGAGACTTTTCAACAAAGGGTAATTTCGGGAAACCTCCTCGGAT
TCCATTGCCCAGCTATCTGTCACTTCATCGAAAGGACAGTGGAAAAGGAAGGTGGCTCCTACAAATGCCA
TCATTGCGATAAAGGAAAGGCTATCATTCAAGATGCCTCTGCCGACAGTGGTCCCAAAGATGGACCCCCA
CCCACGAGGAGCATCGTGGGAAAAGAAGACGTTCCAACCACGTCTTCAAAGCAAGTGGATTGATGTGACA
TCTCCACTGACGTAAGGGATGACGCACAATCCCACCCCTACTCCAAAAATGTCAAAGATACTGTCTCAGA
AGACCAAAGGGCTATTGAGACTTTTCAACAAAGGGTAATTTCGGGAAACCTCCTCGGATTCCATTGCCCA
GCTATCTGTCACCTCATCGAAAGGACAGTAGAAAAGGAAGGTGGCTCCTACAAATGCCATCATTGCGATA
AAGGAAAGGCTATCATTCAAGATGCCTCTGCCGACAGTGGTCCCAAAGATGGACCCCCACCCACGAGGAG
CATCGTGGAAAAAGAAGACGTTCCAACCACGTCTTCAAAGCAAGTGGATTGATGTGACATCTCCACTGAC
ATAAGGGATGACGCACAACCCCACTATCCTTCGCAAGACCCTTCCTCTATATAAGGAAGTTCATTTCATT
TGGAGAGGACAGCCCAAGCTTGGCGCTATCCCCTATCCTGAGCTTGTTGTTGTTGTTATGGTCTAATTTA
AATATGGTCTAAAGAAGAAGAATGGCGCTATCCCCTATCCTGAGCTTGAATTCGGTACGCTGAAATCACC
AGTCTCTCTCTACAAATCTATCTCTCTCTATTTTCTCCATAAATAATGTGTGAGTAGTTTCCCGATAAGG
GAAATTAGGGTTCTTATAGGGTTTCGCTCATGTGTTGAGCATATAAGAAACCCTTAGTATGTATTTGTAT
TTGTAAAATACTTCTATCAATAAAATTTCTAATTCCTAAAACCAAAATCCAGTACTAAAATCCAGATCTC
CTAAAGTCCCTATAGATCTTTGTCGTGAATATAAACCAGACACGAGACGACTAGACCTGGAGCCCAGACG
CCGTTCGAAGCTAGAAGTACCGCTTAGGCAGGAGGCCGTTAGGGAAAAGATGCTAAGGCAGGGTTGGTTA
CGTTGACTCCCCCGTAGGTTTGGTTTAAATATGATGAAGTGGACGGAAGGAAGGAGGAAGACAAGGAAGG
ATAAGGTTGCAGGCCCTGTGCAAGGTAAGAAGATGGAAATTTGATAGAGGTACGCTACTATACTTATACT
ATACGCTAAGGGAATGATTGTATTTATACCCTATACCCCCTAATAACCCCTTATCAATTTAAGAAATAAT
CCGCATAAGCCCCCGCTTAAAAATTGGTATCAGAGCCATGAATAGGTCTATGACCAAAACTCAAGAGGAT
AAAACCTCACCAAAATACGAAAGAGTCCTTAACTCTAAAGATAAAAGATCTTTCAAAATCAAAACTAGTT
CCCTCACACCGGTGACGGGGATCGCATGCGACCTCTAGACCATCACATTGGAGCTTCAGCTGCTCGAGTT
CTATAGTGTCACCTAAATCGTATGTGTATGATACATAAGGTTATGTATTAATTGTAGCCGCGTTCTTACG
TCGACGCACCAATTACGCCCCGCCCTGTCACTCATCGCAGTACTGTTGTAATTCATTAAGCATTCTGCCG
ACATGGAAGCCATCACAAACGGCATGATGAACCTGAATCGCCAGCGGCATCAGCACCTTGTCGCCTTGCG
TATAATATTTGCCCATGGTGAAAACGGGGGCGAAGAAGTTGTCCATATTGGCCACGTTTAAATCAAAACT
GGTGAAACTCACCCAGGGATTGGCTGAGACGAAAAACATATTCTCAATAAACCCTTTAGGGAAATAGGCC
AGGTTTTCACCGTAACACGCCACATCTTGCGAATATATGTGTAGAAACTGCCGGAAATCGTCGTGGTATT
CACTCCAGAGCGATGAAAACGTTTCAGTTTGCTCATGGAAAACGGTGTAACAAGGGTGAACACTATCCCA
TATTACCAGCTCACCGTCTTTCATTGCCATACGGAACTCCGGATGAGCATTCATCAGGCGGGCAAGAATG
TGAATAAAGGCCGGATAAAACTTGTGCTTATTTTTCTTTACGGTCTTTAAAAAGGCCGTAATATCCAGCT
GAACGGTCTGGTTATAGGTACATTGAGCAACTGACTGAAATGCCTCAAAATGTTCTTTACGATGCCATTG
GGATATATCAACGGTGGTATATCCAGTGATTTCTTTCTCCATTTTAGCTTCCTTAGCTCCTGAAAATCTC
GATAACTCATTAAAGCTTATCGATGATAAGCTGTCAAACATGAGAATTTAGCCCGCCTAATGAGCGGGCT
TTTTGTTGTGATCCGCGTTGCTGGCGTTTTTCCATAGGCTCCGCCCCCCTGACGAGCATCACAAAAATCG
ACGCTCAAGTCAGAGGTGGCGAAACCCGACAGGACTATAAAGATACCAGGCGTTTCCCCCCTGGAAGCTC
CCTCGTGCGCTCTCCTGTTCCGACCCTGCCGCTTACCGGATACCTGTCCGCCTTTCTTAATTAACTCTCT
AGACTCACCTAGGATCCATGAATTCTGAGATTTTTCAAATCAGTGCGCAAGACGTGACGTAAGTATCCGA
GTCAGTTTTTATTTTTCTACTAATTTGGTCGTTTATTTCGGCGTGTAGGACATGGCAACCGGGCCTGAAT
TTCGCGGGTATTCTGTTTCTATTCCAACTTTTTCTTGATCCGCAGCCATTAACGACTTTTGAATAGATAC
GCTGACACGCCAAGCCTCGCTAGTCAAAAGTGTACCAAACAACGCTTTACAGCAAGAACGGAATGCGCGT
GACGCTCGCGGTGACGCCATTTCGCCTTTTCAGAAATGGATAAATAGCCTTGCTTCCTATTATATCTTCC
CAAATTACCAATACATTACACTAGCATCTGAATTTCATAACCAATCTCGATACACCAAATCGAATCGATG
AGCCCAGAACGACGCCCGGCCGACATCCGCCGTGCCACCGAGGCGGACATGCCGGCGGTCTGCACCATCG
TCAACCACTACATCGAGACAAGCACGGTCAACTTCCGTACCGAGCCGCAGGAACCGCAGGAGTGGACGGA
CGACCTCGTCCGTCTGCGGGAGCGCTATCCCTGGCTCGTCGCCGAGGTGGACGGCGAGGTCGCCGGCATC
GCCTACGCGGGCCCCTGGAAGGCACGCAACGCCTACGACTGGACGGCCGAGTCGACCGTGTACGTCTCCC
CCCGCCACCAGCGGACGGGACTGGGCTCCACGCTCTACACCCACCTGCTGAAGTCCCTGGAGGCACAGGG
CTTCAAGAGCGTGGTCGCTGTCATCGGGCTGCCCAACGACCCGAGCGTGCGCATGCACGAGGCGCTCGGA
TATGCCCCCCGCGGCATGCTGCGGGCGGCCGGCTTCAAGCACGGGAACTGGCATGACGTGGGTTTCTGGC
AGCTGGACTTCAGCCTGCCGGTACCGCCCCGTCCGGTCCTGCCCGTCACCGAGATTTGACTGCAGAATCT
TGGACTCCCATGTTGGCAAAGGCAACCAAACAAACAATGAATGATCCGCTCCTGCATATGGGGCGGTTTG
AGTATTTCAACTGCCATTTGGGCTGAATTGAAGACATGCTCCTGTCAGAAATTCCGTGATCTTACTCAAT
ATTCAGTAATCTCGGCCAATATCCTAAATGTGCGTGGCTTTATCTGTCTTTGTATTGTTTCATCAATTCA
TGTAACGTTTGCTTTTCTTATGAATTTTCAAATAAATTATCAGATCCGAGCTCGAATTAATTCGGCGTTA
ATTCAGTACATTAAAAACGTCCGCAATGTGTTATTAAGTTGTCTAAGCGTCAATTTGTTTACACCACAAT
ATATCCTGCCACCAGCCAGCCAACAGCTCCCCGACCGGCAGCTCGGCACAAAATCACCACTCGATACAGG
CAGCCCATCAGTCCGGGACGGCGTCAGCGGGAGAGCCGTTGTAAGGCGGCAGACTTTGCTCATGTTACCG
ATGCTATTCGGAAGAACGGCAACTAAGCTGCCGGGTTTGAAACACGGATGATCTCGCGGAGGGTAGCATG
TTGATTGTAACGATGACAGAGCGTTGCTGCCTGTGATCACCGCGGTTTCAAAATCGGCTCCGTCGATACT
ATGTTATACGCCAACTTTGAAAACAACTTTGAAAAAGCTGTTTTCTGGTATTTAAGGTTTTAGAATGCAA
GGAACAGTGAATTGGAGTTCGTCTTGTTATAATTAGCTTCTTGGGGTATCTTTAAATACTGTAGAAAAGA
GGAAGGAAATAATAAATGGCTAAAATGAGAATATCACCGGAATTGAAAAAACTGATCGAAAAATACCGCT
GCGTAAAAGATACGGAAGGAATGTCTCCTGCTAAGGTATATAAGCTGGTGGGAGAAAATGAAAACCTATA
TTTAAAAATGACGGACAGCCGGTATAAAGGGACCACCTATGATGTGGAACGGGAAAAGGACATGATGCTA
TGGCTGGAAGGAAAGCTGCCTGTTCCAAAGGTCCTGCACTTTGAACGGCATGATGGCTGGAGCAATCTGC
TCATGAGTGAGGCCGATGGCGTCCTTTGCTCGGAAGAGTATGAAGATGAACAAAGCCCTGAAAAGATTAT
CGAGCTGTATGCGGAGTGCATCAGGCTCTTTCACTCCATCGACATATCGGATTGTCCCTATACGAATAGC
TTAGACAGCCGCTTAGCCGAATTGGATTACTTACTGAATAACGATCTGGCCGATGTGGATTGCGAAAACT
GGGAAGAAGACACTCCATTTAAAGATCCGCGCGAGCTGTATGATTTTTTAAAGACGGAAAAGCCCGAAGA
GGAACTTGTCTTTTCCCACGGCGACCTGGGAGACAGCAACATCTTTGTGAAAGATGGCAAAGTAAGTGGC
TTTATTGATCTTGGGAGAAGCGGCAGGGCGGACAAGTGGTATGACATTGCCTTCTGCGTCCGGTCGATCA
GGGAGGATATCGGGGAAGAACAGTATGTCGAGCTATTTTTTGACTTACTGGGGATCAAGCCTGATTGGGA
GAAAATAAAATATTATATTTTACTGGATGAATTGTTTTAGTACCTAGAATGCATGACCAAAATCCCTTAA
CGTGAGTTTTCGTTCCACTGAGCGTCAGACCCCGTAGAAAAGATCAAAGGATCTTCTTGAGATCCTTTTT
TTCTGCGCGTAATCTGCTGCTTGCAAACAAAAAAACCACCGCTACCAGCGGTGGTTTGTTTGCCGGATCA
AGAGCTACCAACTCTTTTTCCGAAGGTAACTGGCTTCAGCAGAGCGCAGATACCAAATACTGTCCTTCTA
GTGTAGCCGTAGTTAGGCCACCACTTCAAGAACTCTGTAGCACCGCCTACATACCTCGCTCTGCTAATCC
TGTTACCAGTGGCTGCTGCCAGTGGCGATAAGTCGTGTCTTACCGGGTTGGACTCAAGACGATAGTTACC
GGATAAGGCGCAGCGGTCGGGCTGAACGGGGGGTTCGTGCACACAGCCCAGCTTGGAGCGAACGACCTAC
ACCGAACTGAGATACCTACAGCGTGAGCTATGAGAAAGCGCCACGCTTCCCGAAGGGAGAAAGGCGGACA
GGTATCCGGTAAGCGGCAGGGTCGGAACAGGAGAGCGCACGAGGGAGCTTCCAGGGGGAAACGCCTGGTA
TCTTTATAGTCCTGTCGGGTTTCGCCACCTCTGACTTGAGCGTCGATTTTTGTGATGCTCGTCAGGGGGG
CGGAGCCTATGGAAAAACGCCAGCAACGCGGCCTTTTTACGGTTCCTGGCCTTTTGCTGGCCTTTTGCTC
ACATGTTCTTTCCTGCGTTATCCCCTGATTCTGTGGATAACCGTATTACCGCCTTTGAGTGAGCTGATAC
CGCTCGCCGCAGCCGAACGACCGAGCGCAGCGAGTCAGTGAGCGAGGAAGCGGAAGAGCGCCTGATGCGG
TATTTTCTCCTTACGCATCTGTGCGGTATTTCACACCGCATATGGTGCACTCTCAGTACAATCTGCTCTG
ATGCCGCATAGTTAAGCCAGTATACACTCCGCTATCGCTACGTGACTGGGTCATGGCTGCGCCCCGACAC
CCGCCAACACCCGCTGACGCGCCCTGACGGGCTTGTCTGCTCCCGGCATCCGCTTACAGACAAGCTGTGA
CCGTCTCCGGGAGCTGCATGTGTCAGAGGTTTTCACCGTCATCACCGAAACGCGCGAGGCAGGGTGCCTT
GATGTGGGCGCCGGCGGTCGAGTGGCGACGGCGCGGCTTGTCCGCGCCCTGGTAGATTGCCTGGCCGTAG
GCCAGCCATTTTTGAGCGGCCAGCGGCCGCGATAGGCCGACGCGAAGCGGCGGGGCGTAGGGAGCGCAGC
GACCGAAGGGTAGGCGCTTTTTGCAGCTCTTCGGCTGTGCGCTGGCCAGACAGTTATGCACAGGCCAGGC
GGGTTTTAAGAGTTTTAATAAGTTTTAAAGAGTTTTAGGCGGAAAAATCGCCTTTTTTCTCTTTTATATC
AGTCACTTACATGTGTGACCGGTTCCCAATGTACGGCTTTGGGTTCCCAATGTACGGGTTCCGGTTCCCA
ATGTACGGCTTTGGGTTCCCAATGTACGTGCTATCCACAGGAAAGAGACCTTTTCGACCTTTTTCCCCTG
CTAGGGCAATTTGCCCTAGCATCTGCTCCGTACATTAGGAACCGGCGGATGCTTCGCCCTCGATCAGGTT
GCGGTAGCGCATGACTAGGATCGGGCCAGCCTGCCCCGCCTCCTCCTTCAAATCGTACTCCGGCAGGTCA
TTTGACCCGATCAGCTTGCGCACGGTGAAACAGAACTTCTTGAACTCTCCGGCGCTGCCACTGCGTTCGT
AGATCGTCTTGAACAACCATCTGGCTTCTGCCTTGCCTGCGGCGCGGCGTGCCAGGCGGTAGAGAAAACG
GCCGATGCCGGGATCGATCAAAAAGTAATCGGGGTGAACCGTCAGCACGTCCGGGTTCTTGCCTTCTGTG
ATCTCGCGGTACATCCAATCAGCTAGCTCGATCTCGATGTACTCCGGCCGCCCGGTTTCGCTCTTTACGA
TCTTGTAGCGGCTAATCAAGGCTTCACCCTCGGATACCGTCACCAGGCGGCCGTTCTTGGCCTTCTTCGT
ACGCTGCATGGCAACGTGCGTGGTGTTTAACCGAATGCAGGTTTCTACCAGGTCGTCTTTCTGCTTTCCG
CCATCGGCTCGCCGGCAGAACTTGAGTACGTCCGCAACGTGTGGACGGAACACGCGGCCGGGCTTGTCTC
CCTTCCCTTCCCGGTATCGGTTCATGGATTCGGTTAGATGGGAAACCGCCATCAGTACCAGGTCGTAATC
CCACACACTGGCCATGCCGGCCGGCCCTGCGGAAACCTCTACGTGCCCGTCTGGAAGCTCGTAGCGGATC
ACCTCGCCAGCTCGTCGGTCACGCTTCGACAGACGGAAAACGGCCACGTCCATGATGCTGCGACTATCGC
GGGTGCCCACGTCATAGAGCATCGGAACGAAAAAATCTGGTTGCTCGTCGCCCTTGGGCGGCTTCCTAAT
CGACGGCGCACCGGCTGCCGGCGGTTGCCGGGATTCTTTGCGGATTCGATCAGCGGCCGCTTGCCACGAT
TCACCGGGGCGTGCTTCTGCCTCGATGCGTTGCCGCTGGGCGGCCTGCGCGGCCTTCAACTTCTCCACCA
GGTCATCACCCAGCGCCGCGCCGATTTGTACCGGGCCGGATGGTTTGCGACCGCTCACGCCGATTCCTCG
GGCTTGGGGGTTCCAGTGCCATTGCAGGGCCGGCAGGCAACCCAGCCGCTTACGCCTGGCCAACCGCCCG
TTCCTCCACACATGGGGCATTCCACGGCGTCGGTGCCTGGTTGTTCTTGATTTTCCATGCCGCCTCCTTT
AGCCGCTAAAATTCATCTACTCATTTATTCATTTGCTCATTTACTCTGGTAGCTGCGCGATGTATTCAGA
TAGCAGCTCGGTAATGGTCTTGCCTTGGCGTACCGCGTACATCTTCAGCTTGGTGTGATCCTCCGCCGGC
AACTGAAAGTTGACCCGCTTCATGGCTGGCGTGTCTGCCAGGCTGGCCAACGTTGCAGCCTTGCTGCTGC
GTGCGCTCGGACGGCCGGCACTTAGCGTGTTTGTGCTTTTGCTCATTTTCTCTTTACCTCATTAACTCAA
ATGAGTTTTGATTTAATTTCAGCGGCCAGCGCCTGGACCTCGCGGGCAGCGTCGCCCTCGGGTTCTGATT
CAAGAACGGTTGTGCCGGCGGCGGCAGTGCCTGGGTAGCTCACGCGCTGCGTGATACGGGACTCAAGAAT
GGGCAGCTCGTACCCGGCCAGCGCCTCGGCAACCTCACCGCCGATGCGCGTGCCTTTGATCGCCCGCGAC
ACGACAAAGGCCGCTTGTAGCCTTCCATCCGTGACCTCAATGCGCTGCTTAACCAGCTCCACCAGGTCGG
CGGTGGCCCATATGTCGTAAGGGCTTGGCTGCACCGGAATCAGCACGAAGTCGGCTGCCTTGATCGCGGA
CACAGCCAAGTCCGCCGCCTGGGGCGCTCCGTCGATCACTACGAAGTCGCGCCGGCCGATGGCCTTCACG
TCGCGGTCAATCGTCGGGCGGTCGATGCCGACAACGGTTAGCGGTTGATCTTCCCGCACGGCCGCCCAAT
CGCGGGCACTGCCCTGGGGATCGGAATCGACTAACAGAACATCGGCCCCGGCGAGTTGCAGGGCGCGGGC
TAGATGGGTTGCGATGGTCGTCTTGCCTGACCCGCCTTTCTGGTTAAGTACAGCGATAACCTTCATGCGT
TCCCCTTGCGTATTTGTTTATTTACTCATCGCATCATATACGCAGCGACCGCATGACGCAAGCTGTTTTA
CTCAAATACACATCACCTTTTTAGACGGCGGCGCTCGGTTTCTTCAGCGGCCAAGCTGGCCGGCCAGGCC
GCCAGCTTGGCATCAGACAAACCGGCCAGGATTTCATGCAGCCGCACGGTTGAGACGTGCGCGGGCGGCT
CGAACACGTACCCGGCCGCGATCATCTCCGCCTCGATCTCTTCGGTAATGAAAAACGGTTCGTCCTGGCC
GTCCTGGTGCGGTTTCATGCTTGTTCCTCTTGGCGTTCATTCTCGGCGGCCGCCAGGGCGTCGGCCTCGG
TCAATGCGTCCTCACGGAAGGCACCGCGCCGCCTGGCCTCGGTGGGCGTCACTTCCTCGCTGCGCTCAAG
TGCGCGGTACAGGGTCGAGCGATGCACGCCAAGCAGTGCAGCCGCCTCTTTCACGGTGCGGCCTTCCTGG
TCGATCAGCTCGCGGGCGTGCGCGATCTGTGCCGGGGTGAGGGTAGGGCGGGGGCCAAACTTCACGCCTC
GGGCCTTGGCGGCCTCGCGCCCGCTCCGGGTGCGGTCGATGATTAGGGAACGCTCGAACTCGGCAATGCC
GGCGAACACGGTCAACACCATGCGGCCGGCCGGCGTGGTGGTGTCGGCCCACGGCTCTGCCAGGCTACGC
AGGCCCGCGCCGGCCTCCTGGATGCGCTCGGCAATGTCCAGTAGGTCGCGGGTGCTGCGGGCCAGGCGGT
CTAGCCTGGTCACTGTCACAACGTCGCCAGGGCGTAGGTGGTCAAGCATCCTGGCCAGCTCCGGGCGGTC
GCGCCTGGTGCCGGTGATCTTCTCGGAAAACAGCTTGGTGCAGCCGGCCGCGTGCAGTTCGGCCCGTTGG
TTGGTCAAGTCCTGGTCGTCGGTGCTGACGCGGGCATAGCCCAGCAGGCCAGCGGCGGCGCTCTTGTTCA
TGGCGTAATGTCTCCGGTTCTAGTCGCAAGTATTCTACTTTATGCGACTAAAACACGCGACAAGAAAACG
CCAGGAAAAGGGCAGGGCGGCAGCCTGTCGCGTAACTTAGGACTTGTGCGACATGTCGTTTTCAGAAGAC
GGCTGCACTGAACGTCAGAAGCCGACTGCACTATAGCAGCGGAGGGGTTGGATCAAAGTACTTTGATCCC
GAGGGGAACCCTGTGGTTGGCATGCACATACAAATGGACGAACGGATAAACCTTTTCACGCCCTTTTAAA
TATCCGATTATTCTAATAAACGCTCTTTTCTCTTAGGTTTACCCGCCAATATATCCTGTCAAACACTGAT
AGTTTAAACTGAAGGCGGGAAACGACAATCTGATCCAAGCTCAAGCTGCTCTAGCATTCGCCATTCAGGC
TGCGCAACTGTTGGGAAGGGCGATCGGTGCGGGCCTCTTCGCTATTACGCCAGCTGGCGAAAGGGGGATG
TGCTGCAAGGCGATTAAGTTGGGTAACGCCAGGGTTTTCCCAGTCACGACGTTGTAAAACGACGGCCAGT
GCCAAGCTTCCTTTTGTCTCCCTTTTGTCTCCCTTTTGTCTCCCTTTTGTCTCCCTTTTGTCTCCCTTTT
GTCTCCCTTTTGTCTCTCGCAAGACCCTTCCTCTATATAAGGAAGTTCATTTCATTTGGAGAGAACACGG
GGGACTCTTGACCATGGTAGATCTGAGGGTAAATTTCTAGTTTTTCTCCTTCATTTTCTTGGTTAGGACC
CTTTTCTCTTTTTATTTTTTTGAGCTTTGATCTTTCTTTAAACTGATCTATTTTTTAATTGATTGGTTAT
GGTGTAAATATTACATAGCTTTAACTGATAATCTGATTACTTTATTTCGTGTGTCTATGATGATGATGAT
AGTTACAGAACCGACGACTCGTCCGTCCTGTAGAAACCCCAACCCGTGAAATCAAAAAACTCGACGGCCT
GTGGGCATTCAGTCTGGATCGCGAAAACTGTGGAATTGATCAGCGTTGGTGGGAAAGCGCGTTACAAGAA
AGCCGGGCAATTGCTGTGCCAGGCAGTTTTAACGATCAGTTCGCCGATGCAGATATTCGTAATTATGCGG
GCAACGTCTGGTATCAGCGCGAAGTCTTTATACCGAAAGGTTGGGCAGGCCAGCGTATCGTGCTGCGTTT
CGATGCGGTCACTCATTACGGCAAAGTGTGGGTCAATAATCAGGAAGTGATGGAGCATCAGGGCGGCTAT
ACGCCATTTGAAGCCGATGTCACGCCGTATGTTATTGCCGGGAAAAGTGTACGTATCACCGTTTGTGTGA
ACAACGAACTGAACTGGCAGACTATCCCGCCGGGAATGGTGATTACCGACGAAAACGGCAAGAAAAAGCA
GTCTTACTTCCATGATTTCTTTAACTATGCCGGAATCCATCGCAGCGTAATGCTCTACACCACGCCGAAC
ACCTGGGTGGACGATATCACCGTGGTGACGCATGTCGCGCAAGACTGTAACCACGCGTCTGTTGACTGGC
AGGTGGTGGCCAATGGTGATGTCAGCGTTGAACTGCGTGATGCGGATCAACAGGTGGTTGCAACTGGACA
AGGCACTAGCGGGACTTTGCAAGTGGTGAATCCGCACCTCTGGCAACCGGGTGAAGGTTATCTCTATGAA
CTGTGCGTCACAGCCAAAAGCCAGACAGAGTGTGATATCTACCCGCTTCGCGTCGGCATCCGGTCAGTGG
CAGTGAAGGGCGAACAGTTCCTGATTAACCACAAACCGTTCTACTTTACTGGCTTTGGTCGTCATGAAGA
TGCGGACTTGCGTGGCAAAGGATTCGATAACGTGCTGATGGTGCACGACCACGCATTAATGGACTGGATT
GGGGCCAACTCCTACCGTACCTCGCATTACCCTTACGCTGAAGAGATGCTCGACTGGGCAGATGAACATG
GCATCGTGGTGATTGATGAAACTGCTGCTGTCGGCTTTAACCTCTCTTTAGGCATTGGTTTCGAAGCGGG
CAACAAGCCGAAAGAACTGTACAGCGAAGAGGCAGTCAACGGGGAAACTCAGCAAGCGCACTTACAGGCG
ATTAAAGAGCTGATAGCGCGTGACAAAAACCACCCAAGCGTGGTGATGTGGAGTATTGCCAACGAACCGG
ATACCCGTCCGCAAGGTGCACGGGAATATTTCGCGCCACTGGCGGAAGCAACGCGTAAACTCGACCCGAC
GCGTCCGATCACCTGCGTCAATGTAATGTTCTGCGACGCTCACACCGATACCATCAGCGATCTCTTTGAT
GTGCTGTGCCTGAACCGTTATTACGGATGGTATGTCCAAAGCGGCGATTTGGAAACGGCAGAGAAGGTAC
TGGAAAAAGAACTTCTGGCCTGGCAGGAGAAACTGCATCAGCCGATTATCATCACCGAATACGGCGTGGA
TACGTTAGCCGGGCTGCACTCAATGTACACCGACATGTGGAGTGAAGAGTATCAGTGTGCATGGCTGGAT
ATGTATCACCGCGTCTTTGATCGCGTCAGCGCCGTCGTCGGTGAACAGGTATGGAATTTCGCCGATTTTG
CGACCTCGCAAGGCATATTGCGCGTTGGCGGTAACAAGAAAGGGATCTTCACTCGCGACCGCAAACCGAA
GTCGGCGGCTTTTCTGCTGCAAAAACGCTGGACTGGCATGAACTTCGGTGAAAAACCGCAGCAGGGAGGC
AAACAAGCTAGCCACCACCACCACCACCACGTGTGAATTACAGGTGACCAGCTCGAATTTCCCCGATCGT
TCAAACATTTGGCAATAAAGTTTCTTAAGATTGAATCCTGTTGCCGGTCTTGCGATGATTATCATATAAT
TTCTGTTGAATT
Features (pLannotate 1.2.2; 30 found; start..end, strand, type, name):
    187..205     +  misc_feature   RB T-DNA repeat (fragment): right border repeat from nopaline C58 T-DNA
    214..255     -  rep_origin     ori (fragment): high-copy-number ColE1/pMB1/pBR322/pUC origin of replication
    360..378     +  promoter       T7 promoter: promoter for bacteriophage T7 RNA polymerase
    447..735     +  promoter       CaMV 35S promoter (fragment): strong constitutive promoter from cauliflower mosaic virus
    786..1131    +  promoter       CaMV 35S promoter: strong constitutive promoter from cauliflower mosaic virus
   1083..1129    +  promoter       minimal CaMV 35S promoter: minimal 35S promoter from cauliflower mosaic virus
   1292..1468    +  polyA_signal   CaMV poly(A) signal: cauliflower mosaic virus polyadenylation signal
   2030..2048    -  promoter       SP6 promoter: promoter for bacteriophage SP6 RNA polymerase
   2113..2772    -  CDS            CmR: chloramphenicol acetyltransferase; cat; confers resistance to chloramphenicol
   2773..2809    -  promoter       cat promoter (fragment): promoter of the E. coli cat gene encoding chloramphenicol acetyltransferase
   2809..2837    -  promoter       tet promoter: E. coli promoter for tetracycline efflux protein gene
   2899..3067    -  rep_origin     ori (fragment): high-copy-number ColE1/pMB1/pBR322/pUC origin of replication
   3112..3492    +  promoter       MAS promoter: mannopine synthase promoter (Velten et al., 1984)
   3498..4046    +  CDS            bar: PAT_STRHY - Experimental evidence at protein level: Swiss-Prot protein existence level 1. Inactivates phosphinothricin (PPT) by transfer of an acetyl group from acetyl CoA. Can also acetylate demethylphosphinothricin but not PTT or glutamate. This enzyme is an effector of phosphinothricin tripeptide (PTT or bialaphos) resistance. From Streptomyces hygroscopicus. Introduced by genetic manipulation and expressed in glufosinate-tolerant maize by Dekalb Genetics.
   4059..4311    +  terminator     MAS terminator: mannopine synthase terminator
   4397..4421    -  misc_feature   LB T-DNA repeat: left border repeat from nopaline C58 T-DNA
   4846..5640    +  CDS            KanR: aminoglycoside phosphotransferase; aphA-3; confers resistance to kanamycin
   5727..6315    +  rep_origin     ori: high-copy-number ColE1/pMB1/pBR322/pUC origin of replication
   6501..6641    -  misc_feature   bom: basis of mobility region from pBR322
   6743..6782    -  CDS            rop (fragment): Rop protein, which maintains plasmids at low copy number; rop
   6985..7179    -  rep_origin     pVS1 oriV: origin of replication for the Pseudomonas plasmid pVS1 (Heeb et al., 2000)
   7245..8318    -  CDS            pVS1 RepA: replication protein from the Pseudomonas plasmid pVS1 (Heeb et al., 2000)
   8747..9376    -  CDS            pVS1 StaA: stability protein from the Pseudomonas plasmid pVS1 (Heeb et al., 2000)
   9936..10337   -  CDS            Y4CG_SINFN (fragment): Protein inferred from homology: Swiss-Prot protein existence level 3. From Sinorhizobium fredii (strain NBRC 101917 / NGR234).
  10677..10701   -  misc_feature   RB T-DNA repeat: right border repeat from nopaline C58 T-DNA
  10767..10921   -  CDS            lacZα (fragment): LacZα fragment of β-galactosidase; lacZ fragment
  11009..11053   +  promoter       minimal CaMV 35S promoter: minimal 35S promoter from cauliflower mosaic virus
  11074..13096   +  CDS            GUS (fragment): β-glucuronidase This version of the gusA gene has a 5' extension with a catalase intron to ensure expression in plants but not bacteria.
  13102..13120   +  CDS            9xHis (fragment): 9xHis affinity tag
  13155..165     +  terminator     NOS terminator (across the origin): nopaline synthase terminator and poly(A) signal
