[The description below was written by a language model from this plasmid's Addgene catalogue record and pLannotate feature annotations shown in this document.]
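Description:
pFGC5941DR5-PacI-ath-STTM390 is a plant expression binary vector built on the pFGC5941-PacI backbone and intended to knock down miRNA390 function in Arabidopsis thaliana. Its payload is a short tandem target mimic (STTM), a non-coding transcript that carries tandem decoy binding sites for a given microRNA, sequestering it and triggering its destruction. According to the depositor, the roughly 2.8 kb module inserted at retained PacI sites comprises a doubled CaMV 35S promoter, the STTM390 sequence, a 35S terminator and a chloramphenicol resistance gene. The feature table agrees: tandem 35S promoter elements lie upstream of a CaMV poly(A) signal, followed by a reverse-oriented CmR cassette, with T7 and SP6 promoter sites and ColE1 origin fragments that look like remnants of the cloning intermediate. The STTM itself is not annotated but would lie between promoter and polyadenylation signal. The depositor notes that the STTM differs from the reference sequence at some positions, reportedly without affecting function.

Plant transformants are selected with Basta through a bar (phosphinothricin acetyltransferase) gene driven by the mannopine synthase promoter and terminator, located next to the T-DNA left border. The table also shows a minimal 35S promoter driving an intron-containing GUS reporter with a His-tag fragment and NOS terminator, just inside the right border. The "DR5" in the name suggests an auxin-responsive reporter, but the record does not state this. Outside the T-DNA, a high-copy ColE1-type origin with bom site and a kanamycin resistance gene support propagation in E. coli, where chloramphenicol plus kanamycin are used together. The pVS1 oriV, RepA and StaA functions allow stable replication in Agrobacterium for T-DNA delivery. The sequenced record of about 13.2 kb exceeds the sum of the listed backbone and insert sizes, which the GUS cassette may explain.
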