Addgene plasmid #84117: pFGC5941DR5-PacI-ath-STTM390
Purpose: target miRNA390 for destruction in Arabidopsis thaliana
Depositing lab: Guiliang Tang. Depositing organization: Michigan Technological University. Publication: Construction of short tandem target mimic (STTM) to block the functions of plant and animal microRNAs. Tang G, Yan J, Gu Y, Qiao M, Fan R, Mao Y, Tang X. Methods. 2012 Oct;58(2):118-25. doi: 10.1016/j.ymeth.2012.10.006. Epub 2012 Oct 23. PubMed 23098881.
Backbone
  Vector backbone: pFGC5941-PacI
  Backbone manufacturer: Guiliang Tang (Addgene plasmid # 44182)
  Backbone size w/o insert (bp): 8608
  Vector type: Plant Expression
  Selectable markers: Basta
Growth in bacteria
  Bacterial resistance: Chloramphenicol and Kanamycin, 25 & 50 μg/mL
  Growth temperature: 37°C
  Growth strain: DH5alpha
  Copy number: High Copy
Gene/Insert
  Gene/Insert name: STTM390
  Species: A. thaliana (mustard weed)
  Insert size (bp): 2846
  Promoter: 2x35S
  Cloning method: Restriction Enzyme; 5′ cloning site PacI (not destroyed); 3′ cloning site PacI (not destroyed)
  Sequencing primers: 5′ CACTATCCTTCGCAAGACCCTTCC; 3′ CAACACATGAGCGAAACCCTATAA
Terms and licenses: Academic/Nonprofit Terms; Industry Terms: Not Available to Industry
Depositor comments: The insert within this plasmid contains a 2x35S promoter, STTM, T35S and CmR. The STTM sequence in the plasmid contains discrepancies compared to the reference sequence. According to the depositing lab, these mutations should not affect plasmid function.
How to cite: pFGC5941DR5-PacI-ath-STTM390 was a gift from Guiliang Tang (Addgene plasmid # 84117 ; http://n2t.net/addgene:84117 ; RRID:Addgene_84117)
