>Addgene plasmid #84117 | pFGC5941DR5-PacI-ath-STTM390 | depositor partial sequence | sequence record 160673 | STTM
GGCGCTATCCCCTATCCTGAGCTTGTTGTTGTTGTTATGGTCTAATTTAAATATGGTCTAAAGAAGAAGA
ATGGCGCTATCCCCTATCCTGAGCTT
